Addgene plasmid #64630: BCL2-pcw107-V5
Purpose: when used to produce lentivirus, express physiological levels of insert
Depositing lab: David Sabatini & Kris Wood. Depositing organization: Whitehead Institute for Biomedical Research. Publication: Systematic identification of signaling pathways with potential to confer anticancer drug resistance. Martz CA, Ottina KA, Singleton KR, Jasper JS, Wardell SE, Peraza-Penton A, Anderson GR, Winter PS, Wang T, Alley HM, Kwong LN, Cooper ZA, Tetzlaff M, Chen PL, Rathmell JC, Flaherty KT, Wargo JA, McDonnell DP, Sabatini DM, Wood KC. Sci Signal. 2014 Dec 23;7(357):ra121. doi: 10.1126/scisignal.aaa1877. PubMed 25538079.
Backbone
  Vector backbone: pcw107 (V5)
  Backbone manufacturer: John Doench/Kathleen Ottina
  Backbone size w/o insert (bp): 9240
  Vector type: Lentiviral
  Selectable markers: Puromycin
Growth in bacteria
  Bacterial resistance: Ampicillin, 100 μg/mL
  Growth temperature: 37°C
  Growth strain: Stbl3
  Copy number: Unknown
Gene/Insert
  Gene/Insert name: BCL2 (transcript variant alpha) (alt name: NM_000633.2)
  Species: H. sapiens (human)
  Insert size (bp): 720
  Entrez Gene: BCL2 (a.k.a. Bcl-2, PPP1R50)
  Promoter: PGK
  Tag / fusion protein: V5 (C terminal on backbone)
  Cloning method: Gateway Cloning
  Sequencing primers: 5′ hPGK-F; 3′ WPRE-R
Resource information
  A portion of this plasmid was derived from a plasmid made by: John Blenis (Addgene plasmid # 8973)
Terms and licenses: Academic/Nonprofit Terms; Industry Terms: Not Available to Industry
Depositor comments: CCCC (N-term barcode, 17 nt upstream of CDS start). Working name: CTK-L1-V5
How to cite: BCL2-pcw107-V5 was a gift from David Sabatini & Kris Wood (Addgene plasmid # 64630 ; http://n2t.net/addgene:64630 ; RRID:Addgene_64630)
