[The description below was written by a language model from this plasmid's Addgene catalogue record.]
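Description:
BCL2-pcw107-V5 is a lentiviral expression plasmid built on the pcw107 (V5) backbone, which is about 9.2 kb without insert. It is propagated in bacteria under ampicillin selection, and the record names a recombination-deficient strain of the kind usually chosen to keep the repeated sequences of lentiviral vectors stable. Copy number is listed as unknown. For mammalian cells the vector carries a puromycin selectable marker, so transduced populations can be enriched after infection. The record does not say which promoter drives the puromycin gene, and no feature table is provided, so the detailed arrangement of LTRs, packaging signal and other viral elements cannot be described here. The use of a WPRE-directed sequencing primer suggests that a WPRE post-transcriptional element lies downstream of the insert.

The payload is the human BCL2 coding sequence, transcript variant alpha, an insert of roughly 720 bp encoding the anti-apoptotic Bcl-2 protein. It was introduced by Gateway recombination and placed under the PGK promoter, a moderate-strength constitutive promoter. That choice fits the stated purpose of expressing the insert at physiological rather than strongly overexpressed levels once the plasmid is used to make lentivirus. A V5 epitope tag supplied by the backbone is fused to the C terminus, allowing detection of the protein with anti-V5 reagents. The depositor also notes a short four-nucleotide barcode located 17 nt upstream of the start of the coding sequence. The associated work concerns systematic identification of signalling pathways that can confer resistance to anticancer drugs, and this construct fits that context as a stably delivered BCL2 expression tool.
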