>Addgene plasmid #64630 | BCL2-pcw107-V5 | depositor partial sequence | sequence record 108699 | Depositor Insert Sequence
ATGGCGCACGCTGGGAGAACAGGGTACGATAACCGGGAGATAGTGATGAAGTACATCCATTATAAGCTGT
CGCAGAGGGGCTACGAGTGGGATGCGGGAGATGTGGGCGCCGCGCCCCCGGGGGCCGCCCCCGCACCGGG
CATCTTCTCCTCCCAGCCCGGGCACACGCCCCATCCAGCCGCATCCCGGGACCCGGTCGCCAGGACCTCG
CCGCTGCAGACCCCGGCTGCCCCCGGCGCCGCCGCGGGGCCTGCGCTCAGCCCGGTGCCACCTGTGGTCC
ACCTGACCCTCCGCCAGGCCGGCGACGACTTCTCCCGCCGCTACCGCCGCGACTTCGCCGAGATGTCCAG
CCAGCTGCACCTGACGCCCTTCACCGCGCGGGGACGCTTTGCCACGGTGGTGGAGGAGCTCTTCAGGGAC
GGGGTGAACTGGGGGAGGATTGTGGCCTTCTTTGAGTTCGGTGGGGTCATGTGTGTGGAGAGCGTCAACC
GGGAGATGTCGCCCCTGGTGGACAACATCGCCCTGTGGATGACTGAGTACCTGAACCGGCACCTGCACAC
CTGGATCCAGGATAACGGAGGCTGGGATGCCTTTGTGGAACTGTACGGCCCCAGCATGCGGCCTCTGTTT
GATTTCTCCTGGCTGTCTCTGAAGACTCTGCTCAGTTTGGCCCTGGTGGGAGCTTGCATCACCCTGGGTG
CCTATCTGGGCCACAAGTGA
