>Addgene plasmid #64630 | BCL2-pcw107-V5 | addgene partial sequence | sequence record 110848 | hPGK-F 5'-GTGTTCCGCATTCTGCAAG-3'
TCACCGACCTCTCTCCCCAGGGGCTAGCATCGATGGATCAACAAGTTTGTACAAAAAAGTTGGCCCCCGC
GGCGGCGGCACCATGGCGCACGCTGGGAGAACAGGGTACGATAACCGGGAGATAGTGATGAAGTACATCC
ATTATAAGCTGTCGCAGAGGGGCTACGAGTGGGATGCGGGAGATGTGGGCGCCGCGCCCCCGGGGGCCGC
CCCCGCACCGGGCATCTTCTCCTCCCAGCCCGGGCACACGCCCCATCCAGCCGCATCCCGGGACCCGGTC
GCCAGGACCTCGCCGCTGCAGACCCCGGCTGCCCCCGGCGCCGCCGCGGGGCCTGCGCTCAGCCCGGTGC
CACCTGTGGTCCACCTGACCCTCCGCCAGGCCGGCGACGACTTCTCCCGCCGCTACCGCCGCGACTTCGC
CGAGATGTCCAGCCAGCTGCACCTGACGCCCTTCACCGCGCGGGGACGCTTTGCCACGGTGGTGGAGGAG
CTCTTCAGGGACGGGGTGAACTGGGGGAGGATTGTGGCCTTCTTTGAGTTCGGTGGGGTCATGTGTGTGG
AGAGCGTCAACCGGGAGATGTCGCCCCTGGTGGACAACATCGCCCTGTGGATGACTGAGTACCTGAACCG
GCACCTGCACACCTGGATCCAGGATAACGGAGGCTGGGATGCCTTTGTGGAACTGTACGGCCCCAGCATG
CGGCCTCTGTTTGATTTCTCCTGGCTGTCTCTG
