>Addgene plasmid #64630 | BCL2-pcw107-V5 | addgene partial sequence | sequence record 110850 | WPRE-R 5'-CATAGCGTAAAAGGAGCAACA-3'
TCCAGAGGTTGATTGTCGACTTAACGCGGTCATTACTACGTAGAATCGAGACCGAGGAGAGGGTTAGGGA
TAGGCTTACCACCGGTAACCACTTTGTACAAGAAAGTTGGCAACTTGTGGCCCAGATAGGCACCCAGGGT
GATGCAAGCTCCCACCAGGGCCAAACTGAGCAGAGTCTTCAGAGACAGCCAGGAGAAATCAAACAGAGGC
CGCATGCTGGGGCCGTACAGTTCCACAAAGGCATCCCAGCCTCCGTTATCCTGGATCCAGGTGTGCAGGT
GCCGGTTCAGGTACTCAGTCATCCACAGGGCGATGTTGTCCACCAGGGGCGACATCTCCCGGTTGACGCT
CTCCACACACATGACCCCACCGAACTCAAAGAAGGCCACAATCCTCCCCCAGTTCACCCCGTCCCTGAAG
AGCTCCTCCACCACCGTGGCAAAGCGTCCCCGCGCGGTGAAGGGCGTCAGGTGCAGCTGGCTGGACATCT
CGGCGAAGTCGCGGCGGTAGCGGCGGGAGAAGTCGTCGCCGGCCTGGCGGAGGGTCAGGTGGACCACAGG
TGGCACCGGGCTGAGCGCAGGCCCCGCGGCGGCGCCGGGGGCAGCCGGGGTCTGCAGCGGCGAGGTCCTG
GCGACCGGGTCCCGGGATGCGGCTGGAT
